Addgene plasmid #14870: CytoCKAR
Depositing lab: Alexandra Newton. Publication: Targeting protein kinase C activity reporter to discrete intracellular regions reveals spatiotemporal differences in agonist-dependent signaling. Gallegos LL, Kunkel MT, Newton AC. J Biol Chem. 2006 Oct 13. 281(41):30947-56. 10.1074/jbc.M603741200 PubMed 16901905.
Backbone
  Vector backbone: pcDNA3
  Backbone manufacturer: Invitrogen
  Backbone size w/o insert (bp): 5400
  Vector type: Mammalian Expression
Growth in bacteria
  Bacterial resistance: Ampicillin, 100 μg/mL
  Growth temperature: 37°C
  Growth strain: DH5alpha
  Copy number: High Copy
Gene/Insert
  Gene/Insert name: C kinase activity reporter (alt name: CFP-FHA2-peptide-YFP-NES)
  Tag / fusion protein: CFP (N terminal on insert); YFP (C terminal on insert); NES (C terminal on insert)
  Cloning method: Restriction Enzyme; 5′ cloning site HindIII (not destroyed); 3′ cloning site XbaI (not destroyed)
  Sequencing primers: 5′ T7
Terms and licenses: Academic/Nonprofit Terms; Industry Terms: Not Available to Industry
Depositor comments: CytoCKAR was generated by fusing a region encoding the nuclear export sequence, LALKLAGLDI, to the 3'-end of CKAR immediately preceding the termination codon.
How to cite: CytoCKAR was a gift from Alexandra Newton (Addgene plasmid # 14870 ; http://n2t.net/addgene:14870 ; RRID:Addgene_14870)
