[The description below was written by a language model from this plasmid's Addgene catalogue record.]
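Description:
CytoCKAR is a mammalian expression plasmid built on the pcDNA3 backbone (about 5.4 kb without insert) that encodes a cytosol-restricted version of the C kinase activity reporter, a genetically encoded FRET sensor for protein kinase C activity. It is propagated in E. coli as a high-copy plasmid under ampicillin selection. The record gives no feature table. Elements usually found in pcDNA3, such as the CMV promoter that would drive the insert, a polyadenylation signal and a neomycin resistance cassette for mammalian selection, are therefore inferred from the backbone rather than listed. The use of a T7 primer for 5′ sequencing is consistent with the T7 promoter site that lies upstream of the pcDNA3 polylinker.

The insert sits between HindIII and XbaI sites, both of which are retained. It encodes a single polypeptide arranged as CFP, an FHA2 phosphopeptide-binding domain, a PKC substrate peptide, and YFP. In reporters of this design, phosphorylation of the substrate peptide promotes its intramolecular binding to the FHA2 domain. This changes the conformation of the protein and therefore the efficiency of energy transfer between the CFP donor and the YFP acceptor, so the ratio of the two emissions reports kinase activity in living cells. CytoCKAR differs from the parental CKAR by a short leucine-rich nuclear export sequence fused to the C terminus immediately before the stop codon, which keeps the sensor out of the nucleus and confines it to the cytosol. According to the associated publication, it belongs to a set of reporters targeted to discrete intracellular regions. These are used in live-cell imaging to compare the timing and magnitude of agonist-evoked PKC signalling at different subcellular locations.
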