>Addgene plasmid #14870 | CytoCKAR | addgene partial sequence | sequence record 21437 | SP6 5'-ATTTAGGTGACACTATAG-3'
TCCTGCCAGCTTCAGTGCCAGCTTGTACAGCTCGTCCATGCCGTGAGTGATCCCGGCGGCGGTCACGAAC
TCCAGCAGGACCATGTGATCGCGCTTCTCGTTGGGGTCTTTGCTCAGCTTGGACTGGTAGCTCAGGTAGT
GGTTGTCGGGCAGCAGCACGGGGCCGTCGCCGATGGGGGTGTTCTGCTGGTAGTGGTCGGCGAGCTGCAC
GCTGCCGTCCTCGATGTTGTGGCGGATCTTGAAGTTCACCTTGATGCCGTTCTTCTGCTTGTCGGCCATG
ATATAGACGTTGTGGCTGTTGTAGTTGTACTCCAGCTTGTGCCCCAGGATGTTGCCGTCCTCCTTGAAGT
CGATGCCCTTCAGCTCGATGCGGTTCACCAGGGTGTCGCCCTCGAACTTCACCTCGGCGCGGGTCTTGTA
GTTGCCGTCGTCCTTGAAGAAGATGGTGCGCTCCTGGACGTAGCCTTCGGGCATGGCGGACTTGAAGAAG
TCGTGCTGCTTCATGTGGTCGGGGTAGCGGGCGAAGCACATCAGGCCGTAGCCGAAGGTGGTCACGAGGG
TGGGCCAGGGCACGGGCAGCTTGCCGGTGGTGCAGATGAACTTCAGGGTCAGCTTGCCGTAGGTGGCATC
GCCCTCGCCCTCGCCGGACACGCTGAACTTGTGGCCGTTTACGTCGCCGTCCAGCTCGAC
